Addgene plasmid #197143: pRS193
Purpose: (Empty Backbone) scCloneSelect C-to-T DNA barcode cloning backbone (EF1a promoter version)
Depositing lab: Nozomu Yachie. Depositing organization: University of British Columbia. Publication: A multi-kingdom genetic barcoding system for precise clone isolation. Ishiguro S, Ishida K, Sakata RC, Ichiraku M, Takimoto R, Yogo R, Kijima Y, Mori H, Tanaka M, King S, Tarumoto S, Tsujimura T, Bashth O, Masuyama N, Adel A, Toyoshima H, Seki M, Oh JH, Archambault AS, Nishida K, Kondo A, Kuhara S, Aburatani H, Klein Geltink RI, Yamamoto T, Shakiba N, Takashima Y, Yachie N. Nat Biotechnol. 2025 May 21. doi: 10.1038/s41587-025-02649-1. PubMed 40399693.
Backbone
  Vector backbone: pLVSIN-CMV_Pur
  Backbone manufacturer: Takara
  Vector type: Mammalian Expression, Lentiviral
  Selectable markers: Puromycin
Growth in bacteria
  Bacterial resistance: Ampicillin, 100 μg/mL
  Growth temperature: 30°C
  Growth strain: NEB Stable
  Copy number: High Copy
Gene/Insert
  Gene/Insert name: None
  Mutation: EGFP(M1V)
Terms and licenses: Academic/Nonprofit Terms; Industry Terms: Not Available to Industry
Depositor comments: https://benchling.com/s/seq-HFjOhHZT3RwDW4A2amHQ?m=slm-PCjJPglJeQctYWGkxv61 Please visit https://www.biorxiv.org/content/10.1101/2023.01.18.524633v1 for bioRxiv preprint. This plasmid is relatively unstable due to repetitive sequences and other genetic element cloned from retrovirus. Please be sure to use NEB stable cells and incubate at 30C. An IS4-like element ISVsa5 family transposase is also present between the ori and Ampicillin, but it will not affect plasmid function.
How to cite: pRS193 was a gift from Nozomu Yachie (Addgene plasmid # 197143 ; http://n2t.net/addgene:197143 ; RRID:Addgene_197143)
