[The description below was written by a language model from this plasmid's Addgene catalogue record and pLannotate feature annotations shown in this document.]
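Description:
pRS193 is an empty lentiviral cloning backbone for the scCloneSelect system, derived from Takara's pLVSIN-CMV_Pur and intended to receive C-to-T DNA barcodes in the EF1a promoter version of the design. It is propagated in E. coli through a high-copy ColE1/pUC-type origin and an ampicillin resistance gene. The depositor notes that the plasmid is relatively unstable because of repetitive and retrovirus-derived sequences. They also note that an IS4-like ISVsa5 family transposase element sits between the origin and the ampicillin marker without affecting function. The RNA-OUT annotation in that interval is probably part of this insertion.

The annotated viral framework is that of a self-inactivating HIV-1 vector: a truncated 5' LTR, the Ψ packaging signal with a gag fragment, the RRE, cPPT/CTS, a WPRE and a ΔU3 3' LTR. Together these allow packaging, nuclear export and integration of the genome while disabling LTR promoter activity after transduction. Within the provirus, a mouse PGK promoter drives a puromycin resistance gene on the forward strand for selecting transduced mammalian cells. The reporter cassette lies on the opposite strand, with the EF-1α core promoter and intron A upstream of EGFP sequence. The feature table annotates only a fragment of EGFP.

The catalogue lists an EGFP(M1V) mutation, meaning the start codon is altered so that the reporter is not expected to be translated as supplied. Given the stated "C-to-T" purpose, a barcode-targeted base edit presumably restores EGFP expression so that a chosen clone can be isolated, though the record does not spell out this mechanism. No barcode or insert is present, and the barcode cloning site is not annotated.
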