Features (pLannotate 1.2.2; 25 found; start..end, strand, type, name):
    929..1140    -  promoter       EF-1α core promoter: core promoter for human elongation factor EF-1α
   1168..1667    +  promoter       PGK promoter: mouse phosphoglycerate kinase 1 promoter
   1687..2284    +  CDS            PuroR (fragment): puromycin N-acetyltransferase; pac from Streptomyces alboniger; confers resistance to puromycin
   2300..2888    +  misc_feature   WPRE: woodchuck hepatitis virus posttranscriptional regulatory element
   2905..3093    +  CDS            nef (fragment): NEF_HV1Z2 - Experimental evidence at protein level: Swiss-Prot protein existence level 1. Extracellular Nef protein targets CD4(+) T-lymphocytes for apoptosis by interacting with CXCR4 surface receptors. From Human immunodeficiency virus type 1 group M subtype D (isolate Z2/CDC-Z34) (HIV-1).
   3095..3328    +  LTR            3' LTR (ΔU3): self-inactivating 3' long terminal repeat (LTR) from HIV-1
   3481..3497    -  protein_bind   lac operator: The lac repressor binds to the lac operator to inhibit transcription in E. coli. This inhibition can be relieved by adding lactose or isopropyl-β-D-thiogalactopyranoside (IPTG). lac repressor encoded by lacI
   3505..3535    -  promoter       lac promoter: promoter for the E. coli lac operon
   3550..3571    -  protein_bind   CAP binding site: CAP binding activates transcription in the presence of cAMP. E. coli catabolite activator protein
   3584..3676    -  CDS            lacI (fragment): lac repressor; lacI; The lac repressor binds to the lac operator to inhibit transcription in E. coli. This inhibition can be relieved by adding lactose or isopropyl-β-D-thiogalactopyranoside (IPTG).
   3859..4447    -  rep_origin     ori: high-copy-number ColE1/pMB1/pBR322/pUC origin of replication
   5806..5875    +  ncRNA          RNA-OUT: Accession: RF00240 - RNA-OUT
   5956..6816    -  CDS            AmpR: β-lactamase; bla; confers resistance to ampicillin, carbenicillin, and related antibiotics
   6817..6921    -  promoter       AmpR promoter: bla
   6969..7103    +  polyA_signal   SV40 poly(A) signal: SV40 polyadenylation signal
   7270..7599    +  CDS            nef (fragment): NEF_HV1BR - Experimental evidence at protein level: Swiss-Prot protein existence level 1. Extracellular Nef protein targets CD4(+) T-lymphocytes for apoptosis by interacting with CXCR4 surface receptors (PubMed:14990729). From Human immunodeficiency virus type 1 group M subtype B (isolate BRU/LAI) (HIV-1).
   7647..7904    +  LTR            5' LTR (truncated): truncated 5' long terminal repeat (LTR) from HIV-1
   7951..8076    +  misc_feature   HIV-1 Ψ: packaging signal of human immunodeficiency virus type 1
   8060..8398    +  CDS            HIV-1 gag (fragment): gag protein from human immunodeficiency virus 1; gag
   8573..8806    +  misc_feature   RRE: The Rev response element (RRE) of HIV-1 allows for Rev-dependent mRNA export from the nucleus to the cytoplasm.
   9183..9283    +  CDS            Rev (fragment): human immunodeficiency virus 1 (HIV-1) Rev protein; rev; enhances nuclear export of unspliced and incompletely spliced viral mRNAs
   9298..9413    +  misc_feature   cPPT/CTS: central polypurine tract and central termination sequence of HIV-1 (lacking the first T)
   9469..9486    -  promoter       ARG4 promoter (fragment): S. cerevisiae ARG4
   9523..9763    -  CDS            EGFP (fragment): the original enhanced GFP (Yang et al., 1996) mammalian codon-optimized
   9825..928     -  intron         EF-1α intron A (across the origin): intron upstream of the start codon of human EF-1α
>Addgene plasmid #197143 | pRS193 | addgene full sequence | sequence record 392018 | Addgene NGS Result
GAAAAAAACTTTGAACCACTGTCTGAGGCTTGAGAATGAACCAAGATCCAAACTCAAAAAGGGCAAATTC
CAAGGAGAATTACATCAAGTGCCAAGCTGGCCTAACTTCAGTCTCCACCCACTCAGTGTGGGGAAACTCC
ATCGCATAAAACCCCTCCCCCCAACCTAAAGACGACGTACTCCAAAAGCTCGAGAACTAATCGAGGTGCC
TGGACGGCGCCCGGTACTCCGTGGAGTCACATGAAGCGACGGCTGAGGACGGAAAGGCCCTTTTCCTTTG
TGTGGGTGACTCACCCGCCCGCTCTCCCGAGCGCCGCGTCCTCCATTTTGAGCTCCCTGCAGCAGGGCCG
GGAAGCGGCCATCTTTCCGCTCACGCAACTGGTGCCGACCGGGCCAGCCTTGCCGCCCAGGGCGGGGCGA
TACACGGCGGCGCGAGGCCAGGCACCAGAGCAGGCCGGCCAGCTTGAGACTACCCCCGTCCGATTCTCGG
TGGCCGCGCTCGCAGGCCCCGCCTCGCCGAACATGTGCGCTGGGACGCACGGGCCCCGTCGCCGCCCGCG
GCCCCAAAAACCGAAATACCAGTGTGCAGATCTTGGCCCGCATTTACAAGACTATCTTGCCAGAAAAAAA
GCGTCGCAGCAGGTCATCAAAAATTTTAAATGGCTAGAGACTTATCGAAAGCAGCGAGACAGGCGCGAAG
GTGCCACCAGATTCGCACGCGGCGGCCCCAGCGCCCAGGCCAGGCCTCAACTCAAGCACGAGGCGAAGGG
GCTCCTTAAGCGCAAGGCCTCGAACTCTCCCACCCACTTCCAACCCGAAGCTCGGGATCAAGAATCACGT
ACTGCAGCCAGGTGGAAGTAATTCAAGGCACGCAAGGGCCATAACCCGTAAAGAGGCCAGGCCCGCGGGA
ACCACACACGGCACTTACCTGTGTTCTGGCGGCAAACCCGTTGCGAAAAAGAACGTTCACGGCGACTACT
GCACTTATATACGGTTCTCCCCCACCCTCGGGAAAAAGGCGGAGCCAGTACACGACATCACTTTCCCAGT
TTACCCCGCGCCACCTTCTCTAGGCACCGGATCAATTGCCGACCCCTCCCCCCAACTTCTCGGGGACTGT
GGGCGATGTGCGCTCTGCCCACTGACGGGCACGGATCCAATTCTACCGGGTAGGGGAGGCGCTTTTCCCA
AGGCAGTCTGGAGCATGCGCTTTAGCAGCCCCGCTGGGCACTTGGCGCTACACAAGTGGCCTCTGGCCTC
GCACACATTCCACATCCACCGGTAGGCGCCAACCGGCTCCGTTCTTTGGTGGCCCCTTCGCGCCACCTTC
TACTCCTCCCCTAGTCAGGAAGTTCCCCCCCGCCCCGCAGCTCGCGTCGTGCAGGACGTGACAAATGGAA
GTAGCACGTCTCACTAGTCTCGTGCAGATGGACAGCACCGCTGAGCAATGGAAGCGGGTAGGCCTTTGGG
GCAGCGGCCAATAGCAGCTTTGCTCCTTCGCTTTCTGGGCTCAGAGGCTGGGAAGGGGTGGGTCCGGGGG
CGGGCTCAGGGGCGGGCTCAGGGGCGGGGCGGGCGCCCGAAGGTCCTCCGGAGGCCCGGCATTCTGCACG
CTTCAAAAGCGCACGTCTGCCGCGCTGTTCTCCTCTTCCTCATCTCCGGGCCTTTCGACCTGCAGTTAAC
GCCGCCATGACCGAGTACAAGCCCACGGTGCGCCTCGCCACCCGCGACGACGTCCCCCGGGCCGTACGCA
CCCTCGCCGCCGCGTTCGCCGACTACCCCGCCACGCGCCACACCGTCGACCCGGACCGCCACATCGAGCG
GGTCACCGAGCTGCAAGAACTCTTCCTCACGCGCGTCGGGCTCGACATCGGCAAGGTGTGGGTCGCGGAC
GACGGCGCCGCGGTGGCGGTCTGGACCACGCCGGAGAGCGTCGAAGCGGGGGCGGTGTTCGCCGAGATCG
GCCCGCGCATGGCCGAGTTGAGCGGTTCCCGGCTGGCCGCGCAGCAACAGATGGAAGGCCTCCTGGCGCC
GCACCGGCCCAAGGAGCCCGCGTGGTTCCTGGCCACCGTCGGCGTCTCGCCCGACCACCAGGGCAAGGGT
CTGGGCAGCGCCGTCGTGCTCCCCGGAGTGGAGGCGGCCGAGCGCGCCGGGGTGCCCGCCTTCCTGGAGA
CCTCCGCGCCCCGCAACCTCCCCTTCTACGAGCGGCTCGGCTTCACCGTCACCGCCGACGTCGAGGTGCC
CGAAGGACCGCGCACCTGGTGCATGACCCGCAAGCCCGGTGCCTAGACGCGTCTGGAACAATCAACCTCT
GGATTACAAAATTTGTGAAAGATTGACTGGTATTCTTAACTATGTTGCTCCTTTTACGCTATGTGGATAC
GCTGCTTTAATGCCTTTGTATCATGCTATTGCTTCCCGTATGGCTTTCATTTTCTCCTCCTTGTATAAAT
CCTGGTTGCTGTCTCTTTATGAGGAGTTGTGGCCCGTTGTCAGGCAACGTGGCGTGGTGTGCACTGTGTT
TGCTGACGCAACCCCCACTGGTTGGGGCATTGCCACCACCTGTCAGCTCCTTTCCGGGACTTTCGCTTTC
CCCCTCCCTATTGCCACGGCGGAACTCATCGCCGCCTGCCTTGCCCGCTGCTGGACAGGGGCTCGGCTGT
TGGGCACTGACAATTCCGTGGTGTTGTCGGGGAAGCTGACGTCCTTTCCATGGCTGCTCGCCTGTGTTGC
CACCTGGATTCTGCGCGGGACGTCCTTCTGCTACGTCCCTTCGGCCCTCAATCCAGCGGACCTTCCTTCC
CGCGGCCTGCTGCCGGCTCTGCGGCCTCTTCCGCGTCTTCGCCTTCGCCCTCAGACGAGTCGGATCTCCC
TTTGGGCCGCCTCCCCGCCTGGAATTAATTCTGCAGTCGAGACCTAGAAAAACATGGAGCAATCACAAGT
AGCAATACAGCAGCTACCAATGCTGATTGTGCCTGGCTAGAAGCACAAGAGGAGGAGGAGGTGGGTTTTC
CAGTCACACCTCAGGTACCTTTAAGACCAATGACTTACAAGGCAGCTGTAGATCTTAGCCACTTTTTAAA
AGAAAAGAGGGGACTGGAAGGGCTAATTCACTCCCAACGAAGACAAGATCTGCTTTTTGCTTGTACTGGG
TCTCTCTGGTTAGACCAGATCTGAGCCTGGGAGCTCTCTGGCTAACTAGGGAACCCACTGCTTAAGCCTC
AATAAAGCTTGCCTTGAGTGCTTCAAGTAGTGTGTGCCCGTCTGTTGTGTGACTCTGGTAACTAGAGATC
CCTCAGACCCTTTTAGTCAGTGTGGAAAATCTCTAGCAGTAGTAGTTCATGTCATCTTATTATTCAGTAT
TTATAACTTGCAAAGAAATGAATATCAGAGAGTGAGAGGCCTTGACATTGCTAGCGTTTTACCGTCGACC
TCTAGCTAGAGCTTGGCGTAATCATGGTCATAGCTGTTTCCTGTGTGAAATTGTTATCCGCTCACAATTC
CACACAACATACGAGCCGGAAGCATAAAGTGTAAAGCCTGGGGTGCCTAATGAGTGAGCTAACTCACATT
AATTGCGTTGCGCTCACTGCCCGCTTTCCAGTCGGGAAACCTGTCGTGCCAGCTGCATTAATGAATCGGC
CAACGCGCGGGGAGAGGCGGTTTGCGTATTGGGCGCTCTTCCGCTTCCTCGCTCACTGACTCGCTGCGCT
CGGTCGTTCGGCTGCGGCGAGCGGTATCAGCTCACTCAAAGGCGGTAATACGGTTATCCACAGAATCAGG
GGATAACGCAGGAAAGAACATGTGAGCAAAAGGCCAGCAAAAGGCCAGGAACCGTAAAAAGGCCGCGTTG
CTGGCGTTTTTCCATAGGCTCCGCCCCCCTGACGAGCATCACAAAAATCGACGCTCAAGTCAGAGGTGGC
GAAACCCGACAGGACTATAAAGATACCAGGCGTTTCCCCCTGGAAGCTCCCTCGTGCGCTCTCCTGTTCC
GACCCTGCCGCTTACCGGATACCTGTCCGCCTTTCTCCCTTCGGGAAGCGTGGCGCTTTCTCATAGCTCA
CGCTGTAGGTATCTCAGTTCGGTGTAGGTCGTTCGCTCCAAGCTGGGCTGTGTGCACGAACCCCCCGTTC
AGCCCGACCGCTGCGCCTTATCCGGTAACTATCGTCTTGAGTCCAACCCGGTAAGACACGACTTATCGCC
ACTGGCAGCAGCCACTGGTAACAGGATTAGCAGAGCGAGGTATGTAGGCGGTGCTACAGAGTTCTTGAAG
TGGTGGCCTAACTACGGCTACACTAGAAGAACAGTATTTGGTATCTGCGCTCTGCTGAAGCCAGTTACCT
TCGGAAAAAGAGTTGGTAGCTCTTGATCCGGCAAACAAACCACCGCTGGTAGCGGTGGTTTTTTTGTTTG
CAAGCAGCAGATTACGCGCAGAAAAAAAGGATCTCAAGAAGATCCTTTGATCTTTTCTACGGGGTCTGAC
GCTCAGTGGAACGAAAACTCACGTTAAGGGATTTTGGTCATGAGATTATCAAAAAGGATCTTCACCTAGA
TCCTTTTAAATTAAAAATGAAGTTTTAAATCAATCTAAAGTACTGAGAGATCCCCTCATAATTTCCCCAA
AGCGTAACCATGTGTGAATAAATTTTGAGCTAGTAGGGTTGCAGCCACGAGTAAGTCTTCCCTTGTTATT
GTGTAGCCAGAATGCCGCAAAACTTCCATGCCTAAGCGAACTGTTGAGAGTACGTTTCGATTTCTGACTG
TGTTAGCCTGGAAGTGCTTGTCCCAACCTTGTTTCTGAGCATGAACGCCCGCAAGCCAACATGTTAGTTG
AAGCATCAGGGCGATTAGCAGCATGATATCAAAACGCTCTGAGCTGCTCGTTCGGCTATGGCGTAGGCCT
AGTCCGTAGGCAGGACTTTTCAAGTCTCGGAAGGTTTCTTCAATCTGCATTCGCTTCGAATAGATATTAA
CAAGTTGTTTGGGTGTTCGAATTTCAACAGGTAAGTTAGTTGCTAGAACCCATGGCTCCTTTGCCGACGC
TGAGTAGATTTTAGGTGACGGGTGGTGACAATGAGTCCGTGTCGAGCGCTGATTTTTTCGGCCTTTAGAG
CGAGATTTATACAATAGAATTTGGCATGAGATTGGATTGCTTTTAGTCAGCCTCTTATAGCCTAAAGTCT
TTGAGTGACTAGATGACATATCATGTAAGTTGCTGATAGGTTTCCAGTTTTCCGCTCCTAGGTCTGCATA
TTGTACTTTTCCTCTTACTCGACTTAACCAGTACCAACCCAGCTTCTCAACGGATTTATACCATGGCACT
TTAAAGCCAGCATCACTGACAATGAGCGGTGTGGTGTTACTCGGTAGAATGCTCGCAAGGTCGGCTAGAA
ATTGGTCATGAGCTTTCTTTGAACATTGCTCTGAAAGCGGGAACGCTTTCTCATAAAGAGTAACAGAACG
ACCGTGTAGTGCGACTGAAGCTCGCAATACCATAAGTCGTTTTTGCTCACGAATATCAGACCAGTCAACA
AGTACAATGGGCATCGTATTGCCCGAACAGATAAAGCTAGCATGCCAACGGTATACAGCGAGTCGCTCTT
TGTGGAGGTGACGATTACCTAACAATCGGTCGATTCGTTTGATGTTATGTTTTGTTCTCGCTTTGGTTGG
CAGGTTACGGCCAAGTTCGGTAAGAGTGAGAGTTTTACAGTCAAGTAATGCGTGGCAAGCCAACGTTAAG
CTGTTGAGTCGTTTTAAGTGTAATTCGGGGCAGAATTGGTAAAGAGAGTCGTGTAAAATATCGAGTTCGC
ACATCTTGTTGTCTGATTATTGATTTTTCGCGAAACCATTTGATCATATGACAAGATGTGTATCCACCTT
AACTTAATGATTTTTACCAAAATCATTAGGGGATTCATCAGTCTAAAGTATATATGAGTAAACTTGGTCT
GACAGTTACCAATGCTTAATCAGTGAGGCACCTATCTCAGCGATCTGTCTATTTCGTTCATCCATAGTTG
CCTGACTCCCCGTCGTGTAGATAACTACGATACGGGAGGGCTTACCATCTGGCCCCAGTGCTGCAATGAT
ACCGCGAGACCCACGCTCACCGGCTCCAGATTTATCAGCAATAAACCAGCCAGCCGGAAGGGCCGAGCGC
AGAAGTGGTCCTGCAACTTTATCCGCCTCCATCCAGTCTATTAATTGTTGCCGGGAAGCTAGAGTAAGTA
GTTCGCCAGTTAATAGTTTGCGCAACGTTGTTGCCATTGCTACAGGCATCGTGGTGTCACGCTCGTCGTT
TGGTATGGCTTCATTCAGCTCCGGTTCCCAACGATCAAGGCGAGTTACATGATCCCCCATGTTGTGCAAA
AAAGCGGTTAGCTCCTTCGGTCCTCCGATCGTTGTCAGAAGTAAGTTGGCCGCAGTGTTATCACTCATGG
TTATGGCAGCACTGCATAATTCTCTTACTGTCATGCCATCCGTAAGATGCTTTTCTGTGACTGGTGAGTA
CTCAACCAAGTCATTCTGAGAATAGTGTATGCGGCGACCGAGTTGCTCTTGCCCGGCGTCAATACGGGAT
AATACCGCGCCACATAGCAGAACTTTAAAAGTGCTCATCATTGGAAAACGTTCTTCGGGGCGAAAACTCT
CAAGGATCTTACCGCTGTTGAGATCCAGTTCGATGTAACCCACTCGTGCACCCAACTGATCTTCAGCATC
TTTTACTTTCACCAGCGTTTCTGGGTGAGCAAAAACAGGAAGGCAAAATGCCGCAAAAAAGGGAATAAGG
GCGACACGGAAATGTTGAATACTCATACTCTTCCTTTTTCAATATTATTGAAGCATTTATCAGGGTTATT
GTCTCATGAGCGGATACATATTTGAATGTATTTAGAAAAATAAACAAATAGGGGTTCCGCGCACATTTCC
CCGAAAAGTGCCACCTGACGTCGACGGATCGGGAGATCAACTTGTTTATTGCAGCTTATAATGGTTACAA
ATAAAGCAATAGCATCACAAATTTCACAAATAAAGCATTTTTTTCACTGCATTCTAGTTGTGGTTTGTCC
AAACTCATCAATGTATCTTATCATGTCTGGATCAACTGGATAACTCAAGCTAACCAAAATCATCCCAAAC
TTCCCACCCCATACCCTATTACCACTGCCAATTACCTGTGGTTTCATTTACTCTAAACCTGTGATTCCTC
TGAATTATTTTCATTTTAAAGAAATTGTATTTGTTAAATATGTACTACAAACTTAGTAGTTGGAAGGGCT
AATTCACTCCCAAAGAAGACAAGATATCCTTGATCTGTGGATCTACCACACACAAGGCTACTTCCCTGAT
TAGCAGAACTACACACCAGGGCCAGGGGTCAGATATCCACTGACCTTTGGATGGTGCTACAAGCTAGTAC
CAGTTGAGCCAGATAAGGTAGAAGAGGCCAATAAAGGAGAGAACACCAGCTTGTTACACCCTGTGAGCCT
GCATGGGATGGATGACCCGGAGAGAGAAGTGTTAGAGTGGAGGTTTGACAGCCGCCTAGCATTTCATCAC
GTGGCCCGAGAGCTGCATCCGGAGTACTTCAAGAACTGCTGATATCGAGCTTGCTACAAGGGACTTTCCG
CTGGGGACTTTCCAGGGAGGCGTGGCCTGGGCGGGACTGGGGAGTGGCGAGCCCTCAGATCCTGCATATA
AGCAGCTGCTTTTTGCCTGTACTGGGTCTCTCTGGTTAGACCAGATCTGAGCCTGGGAGCTCTCTGGCTA
ACTAGGGAACCCACTGCTTAAGCCTCAATAAAGCTTGCCTTGAGTGCTTCAAGTAGTGTGTGCCCGTCTG
TTGTGTGACTCTGGTAACTAGAGATCCCTCAGACCCTTTTAGTCAGTGTGGAAAATCTCTAGCAGTGGCG
CCCGAACAGGGACTTGAAAGCGAAAGGGAAACCAGAGGAGCTCTCTCGACGCAGGACTCGGCTTGCTGAA
GCGCGCACGGCAAGAGGCGAGGGGCGGCGACTGGTGAGTACGCCAAAAATTTTGACTAGCGGAGGCTAGA
AGGAGAGAGATGGGTGCGAGAGCGTCAGTATTAAGCGGGGGAGAATTAGATCGCGATGGGAAAAAATTCG
GTTAAGGCCAGGGGGAAAGAAAAAATATAAATTAAAACATATAGTATGGGCAAGCAGGGAGCTAGAACGA
TTCGCAGTTAATCCTGGCCTGTTAGAAACATCAGAAGGCTGTAGACAAATACTGGGACAGCTACAACCAT
CCCTTCAGACAGGATCAGAAGAACTTAGATCATTATATAATACAGTAGCAACCCTCTATTGTGTGCATCA
AAGGATAGAGATAAAAGACACCAAGGAAGCTTTAGACAAGATAGAGGAAGAGCAAAACAAAAGTAAGACC
ACCGCACAGCAAGCGGCCGGCCGCTGATCTTCAGACCTGGAGGAGGAAATATGAGGGACAATTGGAGAAG
TGAATTATATAAATATAAAGTAGTAAAAATTGAACCATTAGGAGTAGCACCCACCAAGGCAAAGAGAAGA
GTGGTGCAGAGAGAAAAAAGAGCAGTGGGAATAGGAGCTTTGTTCCTTGGGTTCTTGGGAGCAGCAGGAA
GCACTATGGGCGCAGCGTCAATGACGCTGACGGTACAGGCCAGACAATTATTGTCTGGTATAGTGCAGCA
GCAGAACAATTTGCTGAGGGCTATTGAGGCGCAACAGCATCTGTTGCAACTCACAGTCTGGGGCATCAAG
CAGCTCCAGGCAAGAATCCTGGCTGTGGAAAGATACCTAAAGGATCAACAGCTCCTGGGGATTTGGGGTT
GCTCTGGAAAACTCATTTGCACCACTGCTGTGCCTTGGAATGCTAGTTGGAGTAATAAATCTCTGGAACA
GATTTGGAATCACACGACCTGGATGGAGTGGGACAGAGAAATTAACAATTACACAAGCTTAATACACTCC
TTAATTGAAGAATCGCAAAACCAGCAAGAAAAGAATGAACAAGAATTATTGGAATTAGATAAATGGGCAA
GTTTGTGGAATTGGTTTAACATAACAAATTGGCTGTGGTATATAAAATTATTCATAATGATAGTAGGAGG
CTTGGTAGGTTTAAGAATAGTTTTTGCTGTACTTTCTATAGTGAATAGAGTTAGGCAGGGATATTCACCA
TTATCGTTTCAGACCCACCTCCCAACCCCGAGGGGACCCGACAGGCCCGAAGGAATAGAAGAAGAAGGTG
GAGAGAGAGACAGAGACAGATCCATTCGATTAGTGAACGGATCTCGACGGTATCGCCTTTAAAAGAAAAG
GGGGGATTGGGGGGTACAGTGCAGGGGAAAGAATAGTAGACATAATAGCAACAGACATACAAACTAAAGA
ATTACAAAAACAAATTACAAAAATTCAAAATTTTCGGGTTTATTACAGGGACAGCAGAGATCCAGTTTAT
CGATCCCGGTAGAATTGGATCCTTTTTTTTTTTTTTTTTTTTTTTTTTTTTTGACCATGGTAATACTCTA
GAGCTTCATGTGGTCGGGGTAGCGGCTGAAGCACTGCACGCCGTAGGTCAGGGTGGTCACGAGGGTGGGC
CAGGGCACGGGCAGCTTGCCGGTGGTGCAGATGAACTTCAGGGTCAGCTTGCCGTAGGTGGCATCGCCCT
CGCCCTCGCCGGACACGCTGAACTTGTGGCCGTTTACGTCGCCGTCCAGCTCGACCAGGATGGGCACCAC
CCCGGTGAACAGCTCCTCGCCCTTGCTCACCATGGTCACCCTGACACGCTCGGGAATTCACCGGAAATAG
ATCCTCTAGTAGAGTTCACGACACCTGAAATGGAA
